>Addgene plasmid #138208 | pcDNA3-PKCsub(T/A)-YPet-NES | addgene full sequence | sequence record 307411 | Addgene NGS Result
GACGGATCGGGAGATCTCCCGATCCCCTATGGTGCACTCTCAGTACAATCTGCTCTGATGCCGCATAGTT
AAGCCAGTATCTGCTCCCTGCTTGTGTGTTGGAGGTCGCTGAGTAGTGCGCGAGCAAAATTTAAGCTACA
ACAAGGCAAGGCTTGACCGACAATTGCATGAAGAATCTGCTTAGGGTTAGGCGTTTTGCGCTGCTTCGCG
ATGTACGGGCCAGATATACGCGTTGACATTGATTATTGACTAGTTATTAATAGTAATCAATTACGGGGTC
ATTAGTTCATAGCCCATATATGGAGTTCCGCGTTACATAACTTACGGTAAATGGCCCGCCTGGCTGACCG
CCCAACGACCCCCGCCCATTGACGTCAATAATGACGTATGTTCCCATAGTAACGCCAATAGGGACTTTCC
ATTGACGTCAATGGGTGGAGTATTTACGGTAAACTGCCCACTTGGCAGTACATCAAGTGTATCATATGCC
AAGTACGCCCCCTATTGACGTCAATGACGGTAAATGGCCCGCCTGGCATTATGCCCAGTACATGACCTTA
TGGGACTTTCCTACTTGGCAGTACATCTACGTATTAGTCATCGCTATTACCATGGTGATGCGGTTTTGGC
AGTACATCAATGGGCGTGGATAGCGGTTTGACTCACGGGGATTTCCAAGTCTCCACCCCATTGACGTCAA
TGGGAGTTTGTTTTGGCACCAAAATCAACGGGACTTTCCAAAATGTCGTAACAACTCCGCCCCATTGACG
CAAATGGGCGGTAGGCGTGTACGGTGGGAGGTCTATATAAGCAGAGCTCTCTGGCTAACTAGAGAACCCA
CTGCTTACTGGCTTATCGAAATTAATACGACTCACTATAGGGAGACCCAAGCTTGCGGCCGCCACCATGG
TGCGGGGTTCTCATCATCATCATCATCATGGTATGGCTAGCATGACTGGTGGACAGCAAATGGGTCGGGA
TCTGTACGACGATGACGATAAGGATCCCATGCGATTCAGAAGATTCCAGGCCTTGAAGGACAAGGCTAAG
GCCGGCGGCAGCGGCGGCAGCATGGTGAGCAAGGGCGAGGAGCTGTTCACCGGCGTGGTGCCCATCCTGG
TGGAGCTGGACGGCGACGTGAACGGCCACAAGTTCAGCGTGAGCGGCGAGGGCGAGGGCGACGCCACCTA
CGGCAAGCTGACCCTGAAGCTGCTGTGCACCACCGGCAAGCTGCCCGTGCCCTGGCCCACCCTGGTGACC
ACCCTGGGCTACGGCGTGCAGTGCTTCGCCCGGTACCCCGACCACATGAAGCAGCACGACTTCTTCAAGA
GCGCCATGCCCGAGGGCTACGTGCAGGAGCGGACCATCTTCTTCAAGGACGACGGCAACTACAAGACCCG
GGCCGAGGTGAAGTTCGAGGGCGACACCCTGGTGAACCGGATCGAGCTGAAGGGCATCGACTTCAAGGAG
GACGGCAACATCCTGGGCCACAAGCTGGAGTACAACTACAACAGCCACAACGTGTACATCACCGCCGACA
AGCAGAAGAACGGCATCAAGGCCAACTTCAAGATCCGGCACAACATCGAGGACGGCGGCGTGCAGCTGGC
CGACCACTACCAGCAGAACACCCCCATCGGCGACGGCCCCGTGCTGCTGCCCGACAACCACTACCTGAGC
TACCAGAGCGCCCTGTTCAAGGACCCCAACGAGAAGCGGGACCACATGGTGCTGCTGGAGTTCCTGACCG
CCGCCGGCATCACCGAGGGCATGGACGAGCTGTACAAGGAATTCCTGCCCCCCCTGGAGCGCCTGACCCT
GTAATCTAGAGGGCCCTATTCTATAGTGTCACCTAAATGCTAGAGCTCGCTGATCAGCCTCGACTGTGCC
TTCTAGTTGCCAGCCATCTGTTGTTTGCCCCTCCCCCGTGCCTTCCTTGACCCTGGAAGGTGCCACTCCC
ACTGTCCTTTCCTAATAAAATGAGGAAATTGCATCGCATTGTCTGAGTAGGTGTCATTCTATTCTGGGGG
GTGGGGTGGGGCAGGACAGCAAGGGGGAGGATTGGGAAGACAATAGCAGGCATGCTGGGGATGCGGTGGG
CTCTATGGCTTCTGAGGCGGAAAGAACCAGCTGGGGCTCTAGGGGGTATCCCC
[124 nt withheld, positions 2154-2277]
C
[91 nt withheld, positions 2279-2369]
A
[49 nt withheld, positions 2371-2419]
CCTTTGACGTTGGAGTCCACGTTCTTT
[37 nt withheld, positions 2447-2483]
ACCCTATCTCGGTCTATTCTTTTGATTTATAAGGGATTTTGCCGATTTCGGCCTATTGGTTAAAAAATGA
GCTGATTTAACAAAAATTTAACGCGAATTAATTCTGTGGAATGTGTGTCAGTTAGGGTGTGGAAAGTCCC
CAGGCTCCCCAGCAGGCAGAAGTATGCAAAGCATGCATCTCAATTAGTCAGCAACCAGGTGTGGAAAGTC
CCCAGGCTCCCCAGCAGGCAGAAGTATGCAAAGCATGCATCTCAATTAGTCAGCAACCATAGTCCCGCCC
CTAACTCCGCCCATCCCGCCCCTAACTCCGCCCAGTTCCGCCCATTCTCCGCCCCATGGCTGACTAATTT
TTTTTATTTATGCAGAGGCCGAGGCCGCCTCTGCCTCTGAGCTATTCCAGAAGTAGTGAGGAGGCTTTTT
TGGAGGCCTAGGCTTTTGCAAAAAGCTCCCGGGAGCTTGTATATCCATTTTCGGATCTGATCAAGAGACA
GGATGAGGATCGTTTCGCATGATTGAACAAGATGGATTGCACGCAGGTTCTCCGGCCGCTTGGGTGGAGA
GGCTATTCGGCTATGACTGGGCACAACAGACAATCGGCTGCTCTGATGCCGCCGTGTTCCGGCTGTCAGC
GCAGGGGCGCCCGGTTCTTTTTGTCAAGACCGACCTGTCCGGTGCCCTGAATGAACTGCAGGACGAGGCA
GCGCGGCTATCGTGGCTGGCCACGACGGGCGTTCCTTGCGCAGCTGTGCTCGACGTTGTCACTGAAGCGG
GAAGGGACTGGCTGCTATTGGGCGAAGTGCCGGGGCAGGATCTCCTGTCATCTCACCTTGCTCCTGCCGA
GAAAGTATCCATCATGGCTGATGCAATGCGGCGGCTGCATACGCTTGATCCGGCTACCTGCCCATTCGAC
CACCAAGCGAAACATCGCATCGAGCGAGCACGTACTCGGATGGAAGCCGGTCTTGTCGATCAGGATGATC
TGGACGAAGAGCATCAGGGGCTCGCGCCAGCCGAACTGTTCGCCAGGCTCAAGGCGCGCATGCCCGACGG
CGAGGATCTCGTCGTGACCCATGGCGATGCCTGCTTGCCGAATATCATGGTGGAAAATGGCCGCTTTTCT
GGATTCATCGACTGTGGCCGGCTGGGTGTGGCGGACCGCTATCAGGACATAGCGTTGGCTACCCGTGATA
TTGCTGAAGAGCTTGGCGGCGAATGGGCTGACCGCTTCCTCGTGCTTTACGGTATCGCCGCTCCCGATTC
GCAGCGCATCGCCTTCTATCGCCTTCTTGACGAGTTCTTCTGAGCGGGACTCTGGGGTTCGAAATGACCG
ACCAAGCGACGCCCAACCTGCCATCACGAGATTTCGATTCCACCGCCGCCTTCTATGAAAGGTTGGGCTT
CGGAATCGTTTTCCGGGACGCCGGCTGGATGATCCTCCAGCGCGGGGATCTCATGCTGGAGTTCTTCGCC
CACCCCAACTTGTTTATTGCAGCTTATAATGGTTACAAATAAAGCAATAGCATCACAAATTTCACAAATA
AAGCATTTTTTTCACTGCATTCTAGTTGTGGTTTGTCCAAACTCATCAATGTATCTTATCATGTCTGTAT
ACCGTCGACCTCTAGCTAGAGCTTGGCGTAATCATGGTCATAGCTGTTTCCTGTGTGAAATTGTTATCCG
CTCACAATTCCACACAACATACGAGCCGGAAGCATAAAGTGTAAAGCCTGGGGTGCCTAATGAGTGAGCT
AACTCACATTAATTGCGTTGCGCTCACTGCCCGCTTTCCAGTCGGGAAACCTGTCGTGCCAGCTGCATTA
ATGAATCGGCCAACGCGCGGGGAGAGGCGGTTTGCGTATTGGGCGCTCTTCCGCTTCCTCGCTCACTGAC
TCGCTGCGCTCGGTCGTTCGGCTGCGGCGAGCGGTATCAGCTCACTCAAAGGCGGTAATACGGTTATCCA
CAGAATCAGGGGATAACGCAGGAAAGAACATGTGAGCAAAAGGCCAGCAAAAGGCCAGGAACCGTAAAAA
GGCCGCGTTGCTGGCGTTTTTCCATAGGCTCCGCCCCCCTGACGAGCATCACAAAAATCGACGCTCAAGT
CAGAGGTGGCGAAACCCGACAGGACTATAAAGATACCAGGCGTTTCCCCCTGGAAGCTCCCTCGTGCGCT
CTCCTGTTCCGACCCTGCCGCTTACCGGATACCTGTCCGCCTTTCTCCCTTCGGGAAGCGTGGCGCTTTC
TCATAGCTCACGCTGTAGGTATCTCAGTTCGGTGTAGGTCGTTCGCTCCAAGCTGGGCTGTGTGCACGAA
CCCCCCGTTCAGCCCGACCGCTGCGCCTTATCCGGTAACTATCGTCTTGAGTCCAACCCGGTAAGACACG
ACTTATCGCCACTGGCAGCAGCCACTGGTAACAGGATTAGCAGAGCGAGGTATGTAGGCGGTGCTACAGA
GTTCTTGAAGTGGTGGCCTAACTACGGCTACACTAGAAGAACAGTATTTGGTATCTGCGCTCTGCTGAAG
CCAGTTACCTTCGGAAAAAGAGTTGGTAGCTCTTGATCCGGCAAACAAACCACCGCTGGTAGCGGTGGTT
TTTTTGTTTGCAAGCAGCAGATTACGCGCAGAAAAAAAGGATCTCAAGAAGATCCTTTGATCTTTTCTAC
GGGGTCTGACGCTCAGTGGAACGAAAACTCACGTTAAGGGATTTTGGTCATGAGATTATCAAAAAGGATC
TTCACCTAGATCCTTTTAAATTAAAAATGAAGTTTTAAATCAATCTAAAGTATATATGAGTAAACTTGGT
CTGACAGTTACCAATGCTTAATCAGTGAGGCACCTATCTCAGCGATCTGTCTATTTCGTTCATCCATAGT
TGCCTGACTCCCCGTCGTGTAGATAACTACGATACGGGAGGGCTTACCATCTGGCCCCAGTGCTGCAATG
ATACCGCGAGACCCACGCTCACCGGCTCCAGATTTATCAGCAATAAACCAGCCAGCCGGAAGGGCCGAGC
GCAGAAGTGGTCCTGCAACTTTATCCGCCTCCATCCAGTCTATTAATTGTTGCCGGGAAGCTAGAGTAAG
TAGTTCGCCAGTTAATAGTTTGCGCAACGTTGTTGCCATTGCTACAGGCATCGTGGTGTCACGCTCGTCG
TTTGGTATGGCTTCATTCAGCTCCGGTTCCCAACGATCAAGGCGAGTTACATGATCCCCCATGTTGTGCA
AAAAAGCGGTTAGCTCCTTCGGTCCTCCGATCGTTGTCAGAAGTAAGTTGGCCGCAGTGTTATCACTCAT
GGTTATGGCAGCACTGCATAATTCTCTTACTGTCATGCCATCCGTAAGATGCTTTTCTGTGACTGGTGAG
TACTCAACCAAGTCATTCTGAGAATAGTGTATGCGGCGACCGAGTTGCTCTTGCCCGGCGTCAATACGGG
ATAATACCGCGCCACATAGCAGAACTTTAAAAGTGCTCATCATTGGAAAACGTTCTTCGGGGCGAAAACT
CTCAAGGATCTTACCGCTGTTGAGATCCAGTTCGATGTAACCCACTCGTGCACCCAACTGATCTTCAGCA
TCTTTTACTTTCACCAGCGTTTCTGGGTGAGCAAAAACAGGAAGGCAAAATGCCGCAAAAAAGGGAATAA
GGGCGACACGGAAATGTTGAATACTCATACTCTTCCTTTTTCAATATTATTGAAGCATTTATCAGGGTTA
TTGTCTCATGAGCGGATACATATTTGAATGTATTTAGAAAAATAAACAAATAGGGGTTCCGCGCACATTT
CCCCGAAAAGTGCCACCTGACGTC
Features (pLannotate 1.2.2; 25 found; start..end, strand, type, name):
     28..80      -  misc_feature   bom (fragment): basis of mobility region from pBR322
    235..614     +  enhancer       CMV enhancer: human cytomegalovirus immediate early enhancer
    615..818     +  promoter       CMV promoter: human cytomegalovirus (CMV) immediate early promoter
    814..847     +  LTR            5' LTR (truncated) (fragment): truncated 5' long terminal repeat (LTR) from HIV-1
    863..881     +  promoter       T7 promoter: promoter for bacteriophage T7 RNA polymerase
    922..942     +  CDS            capTEV™ (fragment): composite tag for in vivo biotinylation, TEV protease cleavage, and 6xHis tagging
    943..975     +  CDS            T7 tag (gene 10 leader): leader peptide from bacteriophage T7 gene 10 promotes efficient translation in E. coli
    979..1002    +  CDS            Xpress™ tag: Xpress™ epitope tag, including an enterokinase recognition and cleavage site
   1072..1788    +  CDS            YPet: YPet is a basic (constitutively fluorescent) yellow fluorescent protein published in 2005, derived from Aequorea victoria. It has moderate acid sensitivity.
   1795..1821    +  CDS            NES: nuclear export signal from the HIV Rev protein (Fischer et al., 1995)
   1840..1858    -  promoter       SP6 promoter: promoter for bacteriophage SP6 RNA polymerase
   1884..2108    +  polyA_signal   bGH poly(A) signal: bovine growth hormone polyadenylation signal
   2112..2133    +  promoter       SV40 promoter (fragment): SV40 enhancer and early promoter
   2154..2582    +  rep_origin     f1 ori (sequence partly withheld): f1 bacteriophage origin of replication; arrow indicates direction of (+) strand synthesis
   2596..2925    +  promoter       SV40 promoter: SV40 enhancer and early promoter
   2992..3783    +  CDS            neo: KKA2_KLEPN - Also known as kan, nptII. Experimental evidence at protein level: Swiss-Prot protein existence level 1. Resistance to kanamycin, neomycin, paromomycin, ribostamycin, butirosin and gentamicin B. From Klebsiella pneumoniae.
   3807..3965    +  CDS            ble (fragment): BLE_KLEPN - Experimental evidence at protein level: Swiss-Prot protein existence level 1. Binding protein with a strong affinity to the bleomycin family of antibiotics. Binds to CL990; an antimitotic-antibiotic compound. From Klebsiella pneumoniae.
   3960..4081    +  polyA_signal   SV40 poly(A) signal: SV40 polyadenylation signal
   4154..4170    -  protein_bind   lac operator: The lac repressor binds to the lac operator to inhibit transcription in E. coli. This inhibition can be relieved by adding lactose or isopropyl-β-D-thiogalactopyranoside (IPTG). lac repressor encoded by lacI
   4178..4208    -  promoter       lac promoter: promoter for the E. coli lac operon
   4223..4244    -  protein_bind   CAP binding site: CAP binding activates transcription in the presence of cAMP. E. coli catabolite activator protein
   4257..4349    -  CDS            lacI (fragment): lac repressor; lacI; The lac repressor binds to the lac operator to inhibit transcription in E. coli. This inhibition can be relieved by adding lactose or isopropyl-β-D-thiogalactopyranoside (IPTG).
   4532..5120    -  rep_origin     ori: high-copy-number ColE1/pMB1/pBR322/pUC origin of replication
   5291..6151    -  CDS            AmpR: β-lactamase; bla; confers resistance to ampicillin, carbenicillin, and related antibiotics
   6152..6256    -  promoter       AmpR promoter: bla
