[The description below was written by a language model from this plasmid's Addgene catalogue record and pLannotate feature annotations shown in this document.]
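Description:
pcDNA3-PKCsub(T/A)-YPet-NES is a mammalian expression plasmid of about 6.3 kb built on the pcDNA3 backbone. It carries a high-copy ColE1/pUC-type origin and an ampicillin resistance gene (β-lactamase) for propagation in E. coli, plus an f1 origin. For selection in mammalian cells, an SV40 early promoter drives a neomycin phosphotransferase cassette with an SV40 polyadenylation signal, allowing G418 selection of stable transfectants. Flanking T7 and SP6 phage promoters are standard backbone elements. A few short annotated fragments (HIV-1 LTR, capTEV, ble, lacI) look like partial matches to backbone or tag sequence rather than functional parts; the capTEV hit most likely corresponds to the recorded 6xHis tag.

The payload is a synthetic 816 bp insert cloned between BamHI and XbaI, expressed from the CMV immediate-early enhancer/promoter and terminated by the bGH polyadenylation signal. The open reading frame begins with a backbone-derived N-terminal leader (6xHis, T7 gene 10 leader, Xpress epitope), followed by a protein kinase C substrate peptide, the yellow fluorescent protein YPet, and a C-terminal nuclear export signal that confines the fusion to the cytosol. The substrate segment is not separately annotated in the feature table but presumably lies in the gap upstream of YPet.

This protein is the substrate half of bimCKAR, a bimolecular FRET-based PKC activity reporter, and is meant to be co-expressed with the companion plasmid pcDNA3-Cerulean-FHA1-NES. In such designs, phosphorylation of the substrate lets the FHA1 phosphothreonine-binding domain engage it, bringing Cerulean and YPet together for energy transfer. Here the target threonine is mutated to alanine, so it cannot be phosphorylated, making this construct the negative control.
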