Addgene plasmid #138208: pcDNA3-PKCsub(T/A)-YPet-NES
Purpose: Encodes negative-control C-terminal (substrate) fragment of FRET-based bimolecular PKC activity reporter (bimCKAR); cytosol targeted. Use in conjunction with pcDNA3-Cerulean-FHA1-NES
Depositing lab: Jin Zhang. Publication: Luminescent kinase activity biosensors based on a versatile bimolecular switch. Herbst KJ, Allen MD, Zhang J. J Am Chem Soc. 2011 Apr 20;133(15):5676-9. doi: 10.1021/ja1117396. Epub 2011 Mar 25. PubMed 21438554.
Backbone
  Vector backbone: pcDNA3
  Backbone manufacturer: Invitrogen
  Backbone size w/o insert (bp): 5472
  Total vector size (bp): 6288
  Vector type: Mammalian Expression
  Selectable markers: Neomycin (select with G418)
Growth in bacteria
  Bacterial resistance: Ampicillin, 100 μg/mL
  Growth temperature: 37°C
  Growth strain: DH5alpha
  Copy number: High Copy
Gene/Insert
  Gene/Insert name: PKCsub(T/A)-YPet-NES
  Species: Synthetic
  Insert size (bp): 816
  Mutation: Target Thr residue in substrate domain mutated to Ala.
  Promoter: CMV
  Tag / fusion protein: YPet (C terminal on insert); Nuclear export signal (NES) (C terminal on insert); 6xHIS - T7 tag (gene 10 leader) - Xpress (TM) tag (N terminal on backbone)
  Cloning method: Restriction Enzyme; 5′ cloning site BamHI (not destroyed); 3′ cloning site XbaI (not destroyed)
  Sequencing primers: 5′ CMV forward; 3′ BGH reverse
Terms and licenses: Academic/Nonprofit Terms; Industry Terms: Not Available to Industry
How to cite: pcDNA3-PKCsub(T/A)-YPet-NES was a gift from Jin Zhang (Addgene plasmid # 138208 ; http://n2t.net/addgene:138208 ; RRID:Addgene_138208)
